Addgene plasmid #226406: pCMV-EGFP-nonstop
Purpose: Expresses EGFP without a stop codon that produces a GFP-tagged readthrough RQC substrate.
Depositing lab: Nico Dantuma. Depositing organization: Karolinska Institutet. Publication: Chemical inhibition of the integrated stress response impairs the ubiquitin-proteasome system. Xu S, Gierisch ME, Barchi E, Poser I, Alberti S, Salomons FA, Dantuma NP. Commun Biol. 2024 Oct 8;7(1):1282. doi: 10.1038/s42003-024-06974-0. PubMed 39379572.
Backbone
  Vector backbone: pEGFP-N1
  Backbone manufacturer: Clonetech
  Total vector size (bp): 4601
  Vector type: Mammalian Expression
  Selectable markers: Neomycin (select with G418)
Growth in bacteria
  Bacterial resistance: Kanamycin, 50 μg/mL
  Growth temperature: 37°C
  Growth strain: DH5alpha
  Copy number: High Copy
Gene/Insert
  Gene/Insert name: EGFP without stop codon
  Insert size (bp): 717
  Promoter: CMV
  Cloning method: Gibson Cloning
  Sequencing primers: 5′ CMV FW; 3′ SV40 RS
Terms and licenses: Academic/Nonprofit Terms; Industry Terms: Not Available to Industry
Depositor comments: Please visit https://doi.org/10.1101/2024.03.13.584747 for bioRxiv preprint.
How to cite: pCMV-EGFP-nonstop was a gift from Nico Dantuma (Addgene plasmid # 226406 ; http://n2t.net/addgene:226406 ; RRID:Addgene_226406)
