[The description below was written by a language model from this plasmid's Addgene catalogue record and pLannotate feature annotations shown in this document.]
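Description:
pCMV-EGFP-nonstop is a 4,601 bp mammalian expression plasmid built on the pEGFP-N1 backbone and assembled by Gibson cloning. It is maintained in E. coli at high copy number through a ColE1/pUC-type origin and also carries an f1 bacteriophage origin. A single NeoR/KanR (Tn5 aminoglycoside phosphotransferase) gene provides selection in both hosts. A bacterial bla-type promoter drives it for kanamycin resistance, and the adjacent SV40 enhancer/early promoter drives it in mammalian cells for G418 selection, with an HSV TK polyadenylation signal downstream. The automated annotation also flags short ble and bGH poly(A) fragments in the backbone; these are partial matches and no function is recorded for them.

The payload is a 717 bp EGFP open reading frame lacking its termination codon. It sits downstream of the human cytomegalovirus immediate early enhancer and promoter and the residual multiple cloning site, and is followed by what is annotated as a fragment of the SV40 polyadenylation signal. Because there is no in-frame stop at the end of EGFP, ribosomes translate past the end of the coding sequence. According to the record, this produces a GFP-tagged readthrough product that serves as a substrate for ribosome-associated quality control (RQC), the pathway that recognises stalled ribosomes and targets their nascent chains for ubiquitin-dependent proteasomal degradation. Fluorescence from the construct can therefore report how efficiently cells clear such aberrant translation products. The plasmid was deposited with a study of how chemical inhibition of the integrated stress response affects the ubiquitin-proteasome system.
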