Features (pLannotate 1.2.2; 13 found; start..end, strand, type, name):
     61..364     +  enhancer       CMV enhancer: human cytomegalovirus immediate early enhancer
    365..568     +  promoter       CMV promoter: human cytomegalovirus (CMV) immediate early promoter
    591..671     +  misc_feature   MCS: multiple cloning site
    679..1395    +  CDS            EGFP: EGFP is a basic (constitutively fluorescent) green fluorescent protein published in 1996, derived from Aequorea victoria. It is reported to be a rapidly-maturing weak dimer with moderate acid sensitivity.
   1414..1510    +  polyA_signal   SV40 poly(A) signal (fragment): SV40 polyadenylation signal
   1544..1972    -  rep_origin     f1 ori (sequence partly withheld): f1 bacteriophage origin of replication; arrow indicates direction of (+) strand synthesis
   1999..2103    +  promoter       AmpR promoter: bla
   2105..2462    +  promoter       SV40 promoter: SV40 enhancer and early promoter
   2497..3291    +  CDS            NeoR/KanR: aminoglycoside phosphotransferase from Tn5; aph(3')-II (or nptII); confers resistance to neomycin, kanamycin, and G418 (Geneticin®)
   3312..3464    +  CDS            ble (fragment): BLE_KLEPN - Experimental evidence at protein level: Swiss-Prot protein existence level 1. Binding protein with a strong affinity to the bleomycin family of antibiotics. Binds to CL990; an antimitotic-antibiotic compound. From Klebsiella pneumoniae.
   3523..3570    +  polyA_signal   HSV TK poly(A) signal: herpes simplex virus thymidine kinase polyadenylation signal (Cole and Stacy, 1985)
   3661..3677    -  polyA_signal   bGH poly(A) signal (fragment): bovine growth hormone polyadenylation signal
   3899..4487    +  rep_origin     ori: high-copy-number ColE1/pMB1/pBR322/pUC origin of replication
>Addgene plasmid #226406 | pCMV-EGFP-nonstop | addgene full sequence | sequence record 450904 | Addgene NGS Result
TAGTTATTAATAGTAATCAATTACGGGGTCATTAGTTCATAGCCCATATATGGAGTTCCGCGTTACATAA
CTTACGGTAAATGGCCCGCCTGGCTGACCGCCCAACGACCCCCGCCCATTGACGTCAATAATGACGTATG
TTCCCATAGTAACGCCAATAGGGACTTTCCATTGACGTCAATGGGTGGAGTATTTACGGTAAACTGCCCA
CTTGGCAGTACATCAAGTGTATCATATGCCAAGTACGCCCCCTATTGACGTCAATGACGGTAAATGGCCC
GCCTGGCATTATGCCCAGTACATGACCTTATGGGACTTTCCTACTTGGCAGTACATCTACGTATTAGTCA
TCGCTATTACCATGGTGATGCGGTTTTGGCAGTACATCAATGGGCGTGGATAGCGGTTTGACTCACGGGG
ATTTCCAAGTCTCCACCCCATTGACGTCAATGGGAGTTTGTTTTGGCACCAAAATCAACGGGACTTTCCA
AAATGTCGTAACAACTCCGCCCCATTGACGCAAATGGGCGGTAGGCGTGTACGGTGGGAGGTCTATATAA
GCAGAGCTGGTTTAGTGAACCGTCAGATCCGCTAGCGCTACCGGACTCAGATCTCGAGCTCAAGCTTCGA
ATTCTGCAGTCGACGGTACCGCGGGCCCGGGATCCACCGGTCGCCACCATGGTGAGCAAGGGCGAGGAGC
TGTTCACCGGGGTGGTGCCCATCCTGGTCGAGCTGGACGGCGACGTAAACGGCCACAAGTTCAGCGTGTC
CGGCGAGGGCGAGGGCGATGCCACCTACGGCAAGCTGACCCTGAAGTTCATCTGCACCACCGGCAAGCTG
CCCGTGCCCTGGCCCACCCTCGTGACCACCCTGACCTACGGCGTGCAGTGCTTCAGCCGCTACCCCGACC
ACATGAAGCAGCACGACTTCTTCAAGTCCGCCATGCCCGAAGGCTACGTCCAGGAGCGCACCATCTTCTT
CAAGGACGACGGCAACTACAAGACCCGCGCCGAGGTGAAGTTCGAGGGCGACACCCTGGTGAACCGCATC
GAGCTGAAGGGCATCGACTTCAAGGAGGACGGCAACATCCTGGGGCACAAGCTGGAGTACAACTACAACA
GCCACAACGTCTATATCATGGCCGACAAGCAGAAGAACGGCATCAAGGTGAACTTCAAGATCCGCCACAA
CATCGAGGACGGCAGCGTGCAGCTCGCCGACCACTACCAGCAGAACACCCCCATCGGCGACGGCCCCGTG
CTGCTGCCCGACAACCACTACCTGAGCACCCAGTCCGCCCTGAGCAAAGACCCCAACGAGAAGCGCGATC
ACATGGTCCTGCTGGAGTTCGTGACCGCCGCCGGGATCACTCTCGGCATGGACGAGCTGTACAAGCGATC
GACTAGTACGCGTGTTACAAATAAAGCAATAGCATCACAAATTTCACAAATAAAGCATTTTTTTCACTGC
ATTCTAGTTGTGGTTTGTCCAAACTCATCAATGTATCTTAAGGCGTAAATTGTAAGCGTTAATATTTTGT
TAAAATTCGCGTTAAATTTTTGTTAAATCAGCTCATTTTTTAACCAATAGGCCGAAATCGGCAAAATCCC
TTATAAATCAAAAGAATAGACCGAGATAGGGT
[37 nt withheld, positions 1643-1679]
AAAGAACGTGGACTCCAACGTCAAAGG
[49 nt withheld, positions 1707-1755]
T
[91 nt withheld, positions 1757-1847]
G
[124 nt withheld, positions 1849-1972]
CAGGTGGCACTTTTCGGGGAAATGTGCGCGGAACCCCTATTTGTTTATTTTTCTAAATACATTCAAATAT
GTATCCGCTCATGAGACAATAACCCTGATAAATGCTTCAATAATATTGAAAAAGGAAGAGTCCTGAGGCG
GAAAGAACCAGCTGTGGAATGTGTGTCAGTTAGGGTGTGGAAAGTCCCCAGGCTCCCCAGCAGGCAGAAG
TATGCAAAGCATGCATCTCAATTAGTCAGCAACCAGGTGTGGAAAGTCCCCAGGCTCCCCAGCAGGCAGA
AGTATGCAAAGCATGCATCTCAATTAGTCAGCAACCATAGTCCCGCCCCTAACTCCGCCCATCCCGCCCC
TAACTCCGCCCAGTTCCGCCCATTCTCCGCCCCATGGCTGACTAATTTTTTTTATTTATGCAGAGGCCGA
GGCCGCCTCGGCCTCTGAGCTATTCCAGAAGTAGTGAGGAGGCTTTTTTGGAGGCCTAGGCTTTTGCAAA
GATCGATCAAGAGACAGGATGAGGATCGTTTCGCATGATTGAACAAGATGGATTGCACGCAGGTTCTCCG
GCCGCTTGGGTGGAGAGGCTATTCGGCTATGACTGGGCACAACAGACAATCGGCTGCTCTGATGCCGCCG
TGTTCCGGCTGTCAGCGCAGGGGCGCCCGGTTCTTTTTGTCAAGACCGACCTGTCCGGTGCCCTGAATGA
ACTGCAAGACGAGGCAGCGCGGCTATCGTGGCTGGCCACGACGGGCGTTCCTTGCGCAGCTGTGCTCGAC
GTTGTCACTGAAGCGGGAAGGGACTGGCTGCTATTGGGCGAAGTGCCGGGGCAGGATCTCCTGTCATCTC
ACCTTGCTCCTGCCGAGAAAGTATCCATCATGGCTGATGCAATGCGGCGGCTGCATACGCTTGATCCGGC
TACCTGCCCATTCGACCACCAAGCGAAACATCGCATCGAGCGAGCACGTACTCGGATGGAAGCCGGTCTT
GTCGATCAGGATGATCTGGACGAAGAGCATCAGGGGCTCGCGCCAGCCGAACTGTTCGCCAGGCTCAAGG
CGAGCATGCCCGACGGCGAGGATCTCGTCGTGACCCATGGCGATGCCTGCTTGCCGAATATCATGGTGGA
AAATGGCCGCTTTTCTGGATTCATCGACTGTGGCCGGCTGGGTGTGGCGGACCGCTATCAGGACATAGCG
TTGGCTACCCGTGATATTGCTGAAGAGCTTGGCGGCGAATGGGCTGACCGCTTCCTCGTGCTTTACGGTA
TCGCCGCTCCCGATTCGCAGCGCATCGCCTTCTATCGCCTTCTTGACGAGTTCTTCTGAGCGGGACTCTG
GGGTTCGAAATGACCGACCAAGCGACGCCCAACCTGCCATCACGAGATTTCGATTCCACCGCCGCCTTCT
ATGAAAGGTTGGGCTTCGGAATCGTTTTCCGGGACGCCGGCTGGATGATCCTCCAGCGCGGGGATCTCAT
GCTGGAGTTCTTCGCCCACCCTAGGGGGAGGCTAACTGAAACACGGAAGGAGACAATACCGGAAGGAACC
CGCGCTATGACGGCAATAAAAAGACAGAATAAAACGCACGGTGTTGGGTCGTTTGTTCATAAACGCGGGG
TTCGGTCCCAGGGCTGGCACTCTGTCGATACCCCACCGAGACCCCATTGGGGCCAATACGCCCGCGTTTC
TTCCTTTTCCCCACCCCACCCCCCAAGTTCGGGTGAAGGCCCAGGGCTCGCAGCCAACGTCGGGGCGGCA
GGCCCTGCCATAGCCTCAGGTTACTCATATATACTTTAGATTGATTTAAAACTTCATTTTTAATTTAAAA
GGATCTAGGTGAAGATCCTTTTTGATAATCTCATGACCAAAATCCCTTAACGTGAGTTTTCGTTCCACTG
AGCGTCAGACCCCGTAGAAAAGATCAAAGGATCTTCTTGAGATCCTTTTTTTCTGCGCGTAATCTGCTGC
TTGCAAACAAAAAAACCACCGCTACCAGCGGTGGTTTGTTTGCCGGATCAAGAGCTACCAACTCTTTTTC
CGAAGGTAACTGGCTTCAGCAGAGCGCAGATACCAAATACTGTTCTTCTAGTGTAGCCGTAGTTAGGCCA
CCACTTCAAGAACTCTGTAGCACCGCCTACATACCTCGCTCTGCTAATCCTGTTACCAGTGGCTGCTGCC
AGTGGCGATAAGTCGTGTCTTACCGGGTTGGACTCAAGACGATAGTTACCGGATAAGGCGCAGCGGTCGG
GCTGAACGGGGGGTTCGTGCACACAGCCCAGCTTGGAGCGAACGACCTACACCGAACTGAGATACCTACA
GCGTGAGCTATGAGAAAGCGCCACGCTTCCCGAAGGGAGAAAGGCGGACAGGTATCCGGTAAGCGGCAGG
GTCGGAACAGGAGAGCGCACGAGGGAGCTTCCAGGGGGAAACGCCTGGTATCTTTATAGTCCTGTCGGGT
TTCGCCACCTCTGACTTGAGCGTCGATTTTTGTGATGCTCGTCAGGGGGGCGGAGCCTATGGAAAAACGC
CAGCAACGCGGCCTTTTTACGGTTCCTGGCCTTTTGCTGGCCTTTTGCTCACATGTTCTTTCCTGCGTTA
TCCCCTGATTCTGTGGATAACCGTATTACCGCCATGCAT
